Addgene plasmid #144943: TFORF3467
Purpose: Lentiviral vector for overexpressing transcription factor ORFs with unique 24-bp barcodes. Barcodes facilitate identification of transcription factors in pooled screens.
Depositing lab: Feng Zhang. Depositing organization: Broad Institute. Publication: A transcription factor atlas of directed differentiation. Joung J, Ma S, Tay T, Geiger-Schuller KR, Kirchgatterer PC, Verdine VK, Guo B, Arias-Garcia MA, Allen WE, Singh A, Kuksenko O, Abudayyeh OO, Gootenberg JS, Fu Z, Macrae RK, Buenrostro JD, Regev A, Zhang F. Cell. 2023 Jan 5;186(1):209-229.e26. doi: 10.1016/j.cell.2022.11.026. PubMed 36608654.
Backbone
  Vector backbone: pLX_TRC317
  Backbone manufacturer: Broad Institute Genetic Perturbation Platform
  Backbone size w/o insert (bp): 8264
  Vector type: Mammalian Expression, Lentiviral
  Selectable markers: Puromycin
Growth in bacteria
  Bacterial resistance: Ampicillin, 100 μg/mL
  Growth temperature: 37°C
  Growth strain: NEB Stable
  Copy number: High Copy
Gene/Insert
  Gene/Insert name: SUPT4H1
  Species: H. sapiens (human)
  Insert size (bp): 557
  Entrez Gene: SUPT4H1 (a.k.a. SPT4, SPT4H, SUPT4H, Supt4a)
  Promoter: EF1a
  Tag / fusion protein: V5 (C terminal on insert)
  Cloning method: Gateway Cloning
  Sequencing primers: 5′ GGGTGGAGACTGAAGTTAGGCCAG; 3′ CACATAGCGTAAAAGGAGCAACATAG
Resource information
  A portion of this plasmid was derived from a plasmid made by: Broad Institute Genetic Perturbation Platform
Terms and licenses: Academic/Nonprofit Terms; Industry Terms: Not Available to Industry
Depositor comments: NM_003168.2 Please test multiple small colonies in case of plasmid recombination. To make this collection available in a timely manner, a portion of this collection was not fully sequenced by Addgene. If an Addgene verified full plasmid sequence is not available, please contact us prior to placing an order to request the full sequence.
How to cite: TFORF3467 was a gift from Feng Zhang (Addgene plasmid # 144943 ; http://n2t.net/addgene:144943 ; RRID:Addgene_144943)
