[The description below was written by a language model from this plasmid's Addgene catalogue record and pLannotate feature annotations shown in this document.]
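Description:
TFORF3467 is a lentiviral mammalian expression plasmid built on the pLX_TRC317 backbone and belongs to a barcoded library of transcription factor open reading frames. It is maintained in E. coli through a high-copy ColE1/pUC-type origin with ampicillin resistance (AmpR), and it also carries an f1 origin and remnants of a lac/lacZα cloning region. The depositor notes that the plasmid can recombine, as is common for LTR-containing vectors. The viral portion has a third-generation, self-inactivating layout. An RSV promoter drives a truncated HIV-1 5' LTR, followed by the Ψ packaging signal with a gag fragment, the Rev response element, a cPPT/CTS, WPRE and a ΔU3 3' LTR, with an SV40 polyadenylation signal downstream. These elements allow the genome to be packaged when helper functions are supplied in trans, and they leave an integrated provirus without LTR promoter activity.

Two expression units sit within the provirus. An SV40 early promoter/origin region lies upstream of the puromycin N-acetyltransferase gene, which allows selection of transduced cells. The strong constitutive EF-1α promoter drives human SUPT4H1, introduced by Gateway cloning and therefore flanked by attB1 and attB2 sites, with a C-terminal V5 epitope tag for detection. SUPT4H1 encodes the SPT4 subunit of the DSIF complex, which regulates RNA polymerase II pausing, elongation and mRNA capping. The record states that each library member has a unique 24-bp barcode, but the feature table does not annotate it. The table does show a short U6 promoter fragment between the V5 tag and WPRE. The construct is intended for overexpressing this factor, alone or in pooled screens where barcode sequencing identifies which ORF each cell received, as in directed-differentiation studies.
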