Features (pLannotate 1.2.2; 34 found; start..end, strand, type, name):
      5..231     +  promoter       RSV promoter: Rous sarcoma virus enhancer/promoter
    232..412     +  LTR            5' LTR (truncated): truncated 5' long terminal repeat (LTR) from HIV-1
    459..584     +  misc_feature   HIV-1 Ψ: packaging signal of human immunodeficiency virus type 1
    568..931     +  CDS            HIV-1 gag (fragment): gag protein from human immunodeficiency virus 1; gag
   1077..1310    +  misc_feature   RRE: The Rev response element (RRE) of HIV-1 allows for Rev-dependent mRNA export from the nucleus to the cytoplasm.
   1687..1713    +  CDS            Rev (fragment): human immunodeficiency virus 1 (HIV-1) Rev protein; rev; enhances nuclear export of unspliced and incompletely spliced viral mRNAs
   1720..1743    +  promoter       SV40 promoter (fragment): SV40 early promoter
   1744..1815    +  promoter       SV40 promoter (fragment): SV40 enhancer and early promoter
   1839..1974    +  rep_origin     SV40 ori: SV40 origin of replication
   2020..2616    +  CDS            PuroR (fragment): puromycin N-acetyltransferase; pac from Streptomyces; confers resistance to puromycin
   2665..2782    +  misc_feature   cPPT/CTS: central polypurine tract and central termination sequence of HIV-1
   2847..2913    +  CDS            small t antigen (fragment): SV40 (simian virus 40) small t antigen
   2920..4098    +  promoter       EF-1α promoter: strong constitutive promoter for human elongation factor EF-1α
   4119..4136    +  protein_bind   attB1 (fragment): mutant version of attB; core recombination site for the Gateway® BP reaction BP Clonase™
   4142..4492    +  CDS            SUPT4H1 (sequence withheld): SPT4H_HUMAN - Also known as SPT4H, SUPT4H. Experimental evidence at protein level: Swiss-Prot protein existence level 1. Component of the DRB sensitivity-inducing factor complex (DSIF complex), which regulates mRNA processing and transcription elongation by RNA polymerase II. DSIF positively regulates mRNA capping by stimulating the mRNA guanylyltransferase activity of RNGTT/CAP1A. DSIF also acts cooperatively with the negative elongation factor complex (NELF complex) to enhance transcriptional pausing at sites proximal to the promoter. Transcriptional pausing may facilitate the assembly of an
   4494..4518    -  protein_bind   attB2: mutant version of attB; recombination site for the Gateway® BP reaction BP Clonase™
   4526..4567    +  CDS            V5 tag: epitope tag from simian virus 5
   4583..4636    +  promoter       U6 promoter (fragment): RNA polymerase III promoter for human U6 snRNA
   4678..5266    +  misc_feature   WPRE: woodchuck hepatitis virus posttranscriptional regulatory element
   5317..5336    +  misc_feature   cPPT/CTS (fragment): central polypurine tract and central termination sequence of HIV-1
   5338..5571    +  LTR            3' LTR (ΔU3): self-inactivating 3' long terminal repeat (LTR) from HIV-1
   5649..5770    +  polyA_signal   SV40 poly(A) signal: SV40 polyadenylation signal
   5810..5945    +  rep_origin     SV40 ori: SV40 origin of replication
   5966..5984    -  promoter       T7 promoter: promoter for bacteriophage T7 RNA polymerase
   5992..6147    +  CDS            lacZα (fragment): LacZα fragment of β-galactosidase; lacZ fragment
   6152..6580    +  rep_origin     f1 ori (sequence partly withheld): f1 bacteriophage origin of replication; arrow indicates direction of (+) strand synthesis
   6633..6737    +  promoter       AmpR promoter: bla
   6738..7598    +  CDS            AmpR: β-lactamase; bla; confers resistance to ampicillin, carbenicillin, and related antibiotics
   7769..8357    +  rep_origin     ori: high-copy-number ColE1/pMB1/pBR322/pUC origin of replication
   8540..8632    +  CDS            lacI (fragment): lac repressor; lacI; The lac repressor binds to the lac operator to inhibit transcription in E. coli. This inhibition can be relieved by adding lactose or isopropyl-β-D-thiogalactopyranoside (IPTG).
   8645..8666    +  protein_bind   CAP binding site: CAP binding activates transcription in the presence of cAMP. E. coli catabolite activator protein
   8681..8711    +  promoter       lac promoter: promoter for the E. coli lac operon
   8719..8735    +  protein_bind   lac operator: The lac repressor binds to the lac operator to inhibit transcription in E. coli. This inhibition can be relieved by adding lactose or isopropyl-β-D-thiogalactopyranoside (IPTG). lac repressor encoded by lacI
   8780..8798    +  promoter       T3 promoter: promoter for bacteriophage T3 RNA polymerase
>Addgene plasmid #144943 | TFORF3467 | addgene full sequence | sequence record 404510 | Addgene NGS Result
TTAATGTAGTCTTATGCAATACTCTTGTAGTCTTGCAACATGGTAACGATGAGTTAGCAACATGCCTTAC
AAGGAGAGAAAAAGCACCGTGCATGCCGATTGGTGGAAGTAAGGTGGTACGATCGTGCCTTATTAGGAAG
GCAACAGACGGGTCTGACATGGATTGGACGAACCACTGAATTGCCGCATTGCAGAGATATTGTATTTAAG
TGCCTAGCTCGATACATAAACGGGTCTCTCTGGTTAGACCAGATCTGAGCCTGGGAGCTCTCTGGCTAAC
TAGGGAACCCACTGCTTAAGCCTCAATAAAGCTTGCCTTGAGTGCTTCAAGTAGTGTGTGCCCGTCTGTT
GTGTGACTCTGGTAACTAGAGATCCCTCAGACCCTTTTAGTCAGTGTGGAAAATCTCTAGCAGTGGCGCC
CGAACAGGGACTTGAAAGCGAAAGGGAAACCAGAGGAGCTCTCTCGACGCAGGACTCGGCTTGCTGAAGC
GCGCACGGCAAGAGGCGAGGGGCGGCGACTGGTGAGTACGCCAAAAATTTTGACTAGCGGAGGCTAGAAG
GAGAGAGATGGGTGCGAGAGCGTCAGTATTAAGCGGGGGAGAATTAGATCGCGATGGGAAAAAATTCGGT
TAAGGCCAGGGGGAAAGAAAAAATATAAATTAAAACATATAGTATGGGCAAGCAGGGAGCTAGAACGATT
CGCAGTTAATCCTGGCCTGTTAGAAACATCAGAAGGCTGTAGACAAATACTGGGACAGCTACAACCATCC
CTTCAGACAGGATCAGAAGAACTTAGATCATTATATAATACAGTAGCAACCCTCTATTGTGTGCATCAAA
GGATAGAGATAAAAGACACCAAGGAAGCTTTAGACAAGATAGAGGAAGAGCAAAACAAAAGTAAGACCAC
CGCACAGCAAGCGGCCGCTGATCTTCAGACCTGGAGGAGGAGATATGAGGGACAATTGGAGAAGTGAATT
ATATAAATATAAAGTAGTAAAAATTGAACCATTAGGAGTAGCACCCACCAAGGCAAAGAGAAGAGTGGTG
CAGAGAGAAAAAAGAGCAGTGGGAATAGGAGCTTTGTTCCTTGGGTTCTTGGGAGCAGCAGGAAGCACTA
TGGGCGCAGCGTCAATGACGCTGACGGTACAGGCCAGACAATTATTGTCTGGTATAGTGCAGCAGCAGAA
CAATTTGCTGAGGGCTATTGAGGCGCAACAGCATCTGTTGCAACTCACAGTCTGGGGCATCAAGCAGCTC
CAGGCAAGAATCCTGGCTGTGGAAAGATACCTAAAGGATCAACAGCTCCTGGGGATTTGGGGTTGCTCTG
GAAAACTCATTTGCACCACTGCTGTGCCTTGGAATGCTAGTTGGAGTAATAAATCTCTGGAACAGATTTG
GAATCACACGACCTGGATGGAGTGGGACAGAGAAATTAACAATTACACAAGCTTAATACACTCCTTAATT
GAAGAATCGCAAAACCAGCAAGAAAAGAATGAACAAGAATTATTGGAATTAGATAAATGGGCAAGTTTGT
GGAATTGGTTTAACATAACAAATTGGCTGTGGTATATAAAATTATTCATAATGATAGTAGGAGGCTTGGT
AGGTTTAAGAATAGTTTTTGCTGTACTTTCTATAGTGAATAGAGTTAGGCAGGGATATTCACCATTATCG
TTTCAGACCCACCTCCCAACCCCGAGGGGACCCATGCATTGCATCTCAATTAGTCAGCAACCAGGTGTGG
AAAGTCCCCAGGCTCCCCAGCAGGCAGAAGTATGCAAAGCATGCGTCTCAATTAGTCAGCAACCATAGTC
CCGCCCCTAACTCCGCCCATCCCGCCCCTAACTCCGCCCAGTTCCGCCCATTCTCCGCCCCATGGCTGAC
TAATTTTTTTTATTTATGCAGAGGCCGAGGCCGCCTCGGCCTCTGAGCTATTCCAGAAGTAGTGAGGAGG
CTTTTTTGGAGGCCTAGGCTTTTGCAAAAAGCTTTCTAGAGGTACCACCGGAGCTTACCATGACCGAGTA
CAAGCCCACGGTGCGCCTCGCCACCCGCGACGACGTCCCCAGGGCCGTACGCACCCTCGCCGCCGCGTTC
GCCGACTACCCCGCCACGCGCCACACCGTCGATCCGGACCGCCACATCGAGCGGGTCACCGAGCTGCAAG
AACTCTTCCTCACGCGCGTCGGGCTCGACATCGGCAAGGTGTGGGTCGCGGACGACGGCGCCGCCGTGGC
GGTCTGGACCACGCCGGAGAGCGTCGAAGCGGGGGCGGTGTTCGCCGAGATCGGCCCGCGCATGGCCGAG
TTGAGCGGTTCCCGGCTGGCCGCGCAGCAACAGATGGAAGGCCTCCTGGCGCCGCACCGGCCCAAGGAGC
CCGCGTGGTTCCTGGCCACCGTCGGCGTCTCGCCCGACCACCAGGGCAAGGGTCTGGGCAGCGCCGTCGT
GCTCCCCGGAGTGGAGGCGGCCGAGCGCGCCGGGGTGCCCGCCTTCCTGGAGACCTCCGCGCCCCGCAAC
CTCCCCTTCTACGAGCGGCTCGGCTTCACCGTCACCGCCGACGTCGAGGTGCCCGAAGGACCGCGCACCT
GGTGCATGACCCGCAAGCCCGGTGCCAGTTAACGAATTCTAGATCTTGAGACAAATGGCAGTATTCATCC
ACAATTTTAAAAGAAAAGGGGGGATTGGGGGGTACAGTGCAGGGGAAAGAATAGTAGACATAATAGCAAC
AGACATACAAACTAAAGAATTACAAAAACAAATTACAAAAATTCAAAATTTTCGGGTTTATTACAGGGAC
AGCAGAGATCCACTTTGGCGCCGGCTCGAGGCCTGCAGGTGCAAAGATGGATAAAGTTTTAAACAGAGAG
GAATCTTTGCAGCTAATGGACCTTCTAGGTCTTGAAAGGAGTGGGAATTGGCTCCGGTGCCCGTCAGTGG
GCAGAGCGCACATCGCCCACAGTCCCCGAGAAGTTGGGGGGAGGGGTCGGCAATTGAACCGGTGCCTAGA
GAAGGTGGCGCGGGGTAAACTGGGAAAGTGATGTCGTGTACTGGCTCCGCCTTTTTCCCGAGGGTGGGGG
AGAACCGTATATAAGTGCAGTAGTCGCCGTGAACGTTCTTTTTCGCAACGGGTTTGCCGCCAGAACACAG
GTAAGTGCCGTGTGTGGTTCCCGCGGGCCTGGCCTCTTTACGGGTTATGGCCCTTGCGTGCCTTGAATTA
CTTCCACCTGGCTGCAGTACGTGATTCTTGATCCCGAGCTTCGGGTTGGAAGTGGGTGGGAGAGTTCGAG
GCCTTGCGCTTAAGGAGCCCCTTCGCCTCGTGCTTGAGTTGAGGCCTGGCCTGGGCGCTGGGGCCGCCGC
GTGCGAATCTGGTGGCACCTTCGCGCCTGTCTCGCTGCTTTCGATAAGTCTCTAGCCATTTAAAATTTTT
GATGACCTGCTGCGACGCTTTTTTTCTGGCAAGATAGTCTTGTAAATGCGGGCCAAGATCTGCACACTGG
TATTTCGGTTTTTGGGGCCGCGGGCGGCGACGGGGCCCGTGCGTCCCAGCGCACATGTTCGGCGAGGCGG
GGCCTGCGAGCGCGGCCACCGAGAATCGGACGGGGGTAGTCTCAAGCTGGCCGGCCTGCTCTGGTGCCTG
GCCTCGCGCCGCCGTGTATCGCCCCGCCCTGGGCGGCAAGGCTGGCCCGGTCGGCACCAGTTGCGTGAGC
GGAAAGATGGCCGCTTCCCGGCCCTGCTGCAGGGAGCTCAAAATGGAGGACGCGGCGCTCGGGAGAGCGG
GCGGGTGAGTCACCCACACAAAGGAAAAGGGCCTTTCCGTCCTCAGCCGTCGCTTCATGTGACTCCACGG
AGTACCGGGCGCCGTCCAGGCACCTCGATTAGTTCTCGAGCTTTTGGAGTACGTCGTCTTTAGGTTGGGG
GGAGGGGTTTTATGCGATGGAGTTTCCCCACACTGAGTGGGTGGAGACTGAAGTTAGGCCAGCTTGGCAC
TTGATGTAATTCTCCTTGGAATTTGCCCTTTTTGAGTTTGGATCTTGGTTCATTCTCAAGCCTCAGACAG
TGGTTCAAAGTTTTTTTCTTCCATTTCAGGTGTCGTGAGGCTAGCATCGATTGATCAACAAGTTTGTACA
AAAAAGTTGGC
[351 nt withheld, positions 4142-4492]
TACCCAACTTTCTTGTACAAAGTGGTTGATATCGGTAAGCCTATCCCTAACCCTCTCCTCGGTCTCGATT
CTACGTAGTAATGAACTAGTCCGTAACTTGAAAGTATTTCGATTTCTTGGCTTTATATATCTTGTGGAAA
GGACGAACTTACCTAAAGCCTCTCCGCCGCACGCGTTAAGTCGACAATCAACCTCTGGATTACAAAATTT
GTGAAAGATTGACTGGTATTCTTAACTATGTTGCTCCTTTTACGCTATGTGGATACGCTGCTTTAATGCC
TTTGTATCATGCTATTGCTTCCCGTATGGCTTTCATTTTCTCCTCCTTGTATAAATCCTGGTTGCTGTCT
CTTTATGAGGAGTTGTGGCCCGTTGTCAGGCAACGTGGCGTGGTGTGCACTGTGTTTGCTGACGCAACCC
CCACTGGTTGGGGCATTGCCACCACCTGTCAGCTCCTTTCCGGGACTTTCGCTTTCCCCCTCCCTATTGC
CACGGCGGAACTCATCGCCGCCTGCCTTGCCCGCTGCTGGACAGGGGCTCGGCTGTTGGGCACTGACAAT
TCCGTGGTGTTGTCGGGGAAATCATCGTCCTTTCCTTGGCTGCTCGCCTGTGTTGCCACCTGGATTCTGC
GCGGGACGTCCTTCTGCTACGTCCCTTCGGCCCTCAATCCAGCGGACCTTCCTTCCCGCGGCCTGCTGCC
GGCTCTGCGGCCTCTTCCGCGTCTTCGCCTTCGCCCTCAGACGAGTCGGATCTCCCTTTGGGCCGCCTCC
CCGCGTCGACTTTAAGACCAATGACTTACAAGGCAGCTGTAGATCTTAGCCACTTTTTAAAAGAAAAGGG
GGGACTGGAAGGGCTAATTCACTCCCAACGAAGACAAGATCTGCTTTTTGCTTGTACTGGGTCTCTCTGG
TTAGACCAGATCTGAGCCTGGGAGCTCTCTGGCTAACTAGGGAACCCACTGCTTAAGCCTCAATAAAGCT
TGCCTTGAGTGCTTCAAGTAGTGTGTGCCCGTCTGTTGTGTGACTCTGGTAACTAGAGATCCCTCAGACC
CTTTTAGTCAGTGTGGAAAATCTCTAGCAGTACGTATAGTAGTTCATGTCATCTTATTATTCAGTATTTA
TAACTTGCAAAGAAATGAATATCAGAGAGTGAGAGGAACTTGTTTATTGCAGCTTATAATGGTTACAAAT
AAAGCAATAGCATCACAAATTTCACAAATAAAGCATTTTTTTCACTGCATTCTAGTTGTGGTTTGTCCAA
ACTCATCAATGTATCTTATCATGTCTGGCTCTAGCTATCCCGCCCCTAACTCCGCCCATCCCGCCCCTAA
CTCCGCCCAGTTCCGCCCATTCTCCGCCCCATGGCTGACTAATTTTTTTTATTTATGCAGAGGCCGAGGC
CGCCTCGGCCTCTGAGCTATTCCAGAAGTAGTGAGGAGGCTTTTTTGGAGGCCTAGGGACGTACCCAATT
CGCCCTATAGTGAGTCGTATTACGCGCGCTCACTGGCCGTCGTTTTACAACGTCGTGACTGGGAAAACCC
TGGCGTTACCCAACTTAATCGCCTTGCAGCACATCCCCCTTTCGCCAGCTGGCGTAATAGCGAAGAGGCC
CGCACCGATCGCCCTTCCCAACAGTTGCGCAGCCTGAATGGCGAATGGG
[124 nt withheld, positions 6152-6275]
C
[91 nt withheld, positions 6277-6367]
A
[49 nt withheld, positions 6369-6417]
CCTTTGACGTTGGAGTCCACGTTCTTT
[37 nt withheld, positions 6445-6481]
ACCCTATCTCGGTCTATTCTTTTGATTTATAAGGGATTTTGCCGATTTCGGCCTATTGGTTAAAAAATGA
GCTGATTTAACAAAAATTTAACGCGAATTTTAACAAAATATTAACGCTTACAATTTAGGTGGCACTTTTC
GGGGAAATGTGCGCGGAACCCCTATTTGTTTATTTTTCTAAATACATTCAAATATGTATCCGCTCATGAG
ACAATAACCCTGATAAATGCTTCAATAATATTGAAAAAGGAAGAGTATGAGTATTCAACATTTCCGTGTC
GCCCTTATTCCCTTTTTTGCGGCATTTTGCCTTCCTGTTTTTGCTCACCCAGAAACGCTGGTGAAAGTAA
AAGATGCTGAAGATCAGTTGGGTGCACGAGTGGGTTACATCGAACTGGATCTCAACAGCGGTAAGATCCT
TGAGAGTTTTCGCCCCGAAGAACGTTTTCCAATGATGAGCACTTTTAAAGTTCTGCTATGTGGCGCGGTA
TTATCCCGTATTGACGCCGGGCAAGAGCAACTCGGTCGCCGCATACACTATTCTCAGAATGACTTGGTTG
AGTACTCACCAGTCACAGAAAAGCATCTTACGGATGGCATGACAGTAAGAGAATTATGCAGTGCTGCCAT
AACCATGAGTGATAACACTGCGGCCAACTTACTTCTGACAACGATCGGAGGACCGAAGGAGCTAACCGCT
TTTTTGCACAACATGGGGGATCATGTAACTCGCCTTGATCGTTGGGAACCGGAGCTGAATGAAGCCATAC
CAAACGACGAGCGTGACACCACGATGCCTGTAGCAATGGCAACAACGTTGCGCAAACTATTAACTGGCGA
ACTACTTACTCTAGCTTCCCGGCAACAATTAATAGACTGGATGGAGGCGGATAAAGTTGCAGGACCACTT
CTGCGCTCGGCCCTTCCGGCTGGCTGGTTTATTGCTGATAAATCTGGAGCCGGTGAGCGTGGGTCTCGCG
GTATCATTGCAGCACTGGGGCCAGATGGTAAGCCCTCCCGTATCGTAGTTATCTACACGACGGGGAGTCA
GGCAACTATGGATGAACGAAATAGACAGATCGCTGAGATAGGTGCCTCACTGATTAAGCATTGGTAACTG
TCAGACCAAGTTTACTCATATATACTTTAGATTGATTTAAAACTTCATTTTTAATTTAAAAGGATCTAGG
TGAAGATCCTTTTTGATAATCTCATGACCAAAATCCCTTAACGTGAGTTTTCGTTCCACTGAGCGTCAGA
CCCCGTAGAAAAGATCAAAGGATCTTCTTGAGATCCTTTTTTTCTGCGCGTAATCTGCTGCTTGCAAACA
AAAAAACCACCGCTACCAGCGGTGGTTTGTTTGCCGGATCAAGAGCTACCAACTCTTTTTCCGAAGGTAA
CTGGCTTCAGCAGAGCGCAGATACCAAATACTGTTCTTCTAGTGTAGCCGTAGTTAGGCCACCACTTCAA
GAACTCTGTAGCACCGCCTACATACCTCGCTCTGCTAATCCTGTTACCAGTGGCTGCTGCCAGTGGCGAT
AAGTCGTGTCTTACCGGGTTGGACTCAAGACGATAGTTACCGGATAAGGCGCAGCGGTCGGGCTGAACGG
GGGGTTCGTGCACACAGCCCAGCTTGGAGCGAACGACCTACACCGAACTGAGATACCTACAGCGTGAGCT
ATGAGAAAGCGCCACGCTTCCCGAAGGGAGAAAGGCGGACAGGTATCCGGTAAGCGGCAGGGTCGGAACA
GGAGAGCGCACGAGGGAGCTTCCAGGGGGAAACGCCTGGTATCTTTATAGTCCTGTCGGGTTTCGCCACC
TCTGACTTGAGCGTCGATTTTTGTGATGCTCGTCAGGGGGGCGGAGCCTATGGAAAAACGCCAGCAACGC
GGCCTTTTTACGGTTCCTGGCCTTTTGCTGGCCTTTTGCTCACATGTTCTTTCCTGCGTTATCCCCTGAT
TCTGTGGATAACCGTATTACCGCCTTTGAGTGAGCTGATACCGCTCGCCGCAGCCGAACGACCGAGCGCA
GCGAGTCAGTGAGCGAGGAAGCGGAAGAGCGCCCAATACGCAAACCGCCTCTCCCCGCGCGTTGGCCGAT
TCATTAATGCAGCTGGCACGACAGGTTTCCCGACTGGAAAGCGGGCAGTGAGCGCAACGCAATTAATGTG
AGTTAGCTCACTCATTAGGCACCCCAGGCTTTACACTTTATGCTTCCGGCTCGTATGTTGTGTGGAATTG
TGAGCGGATAACAATTTCACACAGGAAACAGCTATGACCATGATTACGCCAAGCGCGCAATTAACCCTCA
CTAAAGGGAACAAAAGCTGGAGCTGCAAGC
