>Addgene plasmid #144943 | TFORF3467 | depositor partial sequence | sequence record 286944 | Insert
ATCGATTGATCAACAAGTTTGTACAAAAAAGTTGGC
[351 nt withheld, positions 37-387]
TACCCAACTTTCTTGTACAAAGTGGTTGATATCGGTAAGCCTATCCCTAACCCTCTCCTCGGTCTCGATT
CTACGTAGTAATGAACTAGTCCGTAACTTGAAAGTATTTCGATTTCTTGGCTTTATATATCTTGTGGAAA
GGACGAACTTACCTAAAGCCTCTCCGCCGC
