>Addgene plasmid #144943 | TFORF3467 | depositor partial sequence | sequence record 286945 | Barcode
ACTTACCTAAAGCCTCTCCGCCGC
